LOCUS       Exported 7023 bp ds-DNA circular SYN 13-MAY-2021
DEFINITION  MoClo Level 1 luciferase reporter.
ACCESSION   .
VERSION     .
KEYWORDS    pEPYC1CB0440
SOURCE      synthetic DNA construct
  ORGANISM  synthetic DNA construct
REFERENCE   1 (bases 1 to 7023)
  AUTHORS   Cai YM, Kallam K, Tidd H, Gendarini G, Salzman A, Patron NJ
  TITLE     Rational design of minimal synthetic promoters for plants.
  JOURNAL   Nucleic Acids Res. 2020 Aug 28. pii: 5897334. doi:
            10.1093/nar/gkaa682.
  PUBMED    32856047
REFERENCE   2 (bases 1 to 7023)
  AUTHORS   .
  TITLE     Direct Submission
  JOURNAL   Exported May 13, 2021 from SnapGene Server 1.1.58
            http://www.snapgene.com
FEATURES             Location/Qualifiers
     source          1..7023
                     /organism="synthetic DNA construct"
                     /mol_type="other DNA"
     misc_feature    42..66
                     /label=RB T-DNA repeat
                     /note="right border repeat from nopaline C58 T-DNA"
     CDS             complement(222..1370)
                     /codon_start=1
                     /product="trans-acting replication protein that binds to
                     and activates oriV"
                     /label=trfA
                     /translation="MNRTFDRKAYRQELIDAGFSAEDAETIASRTVMRAPRETFQSVGS
                     MVQQATAKIERDSVQLAPPALPAPSAAVERSRRLEQEAAGLAKSMTIDTRGTMTTKKRK
                     TAGEDLAKQVSEAKQAALLKHTKQQIKEMQLSLFDIAPWPDTMRAMPNDTARSALFTTR
                     NKKIPREALQNKVIFHVNKDVKITYTGVELRADDDELVWQQVLEYAKRTPIGEPITFTF
                     YELCQDLGWSINGRYYTKAEECLSRLQATAMGFTSDRVGHLESVSLLHRFRVLDRGKKT
                     SRCQVLIDEEIVVLFAGDHYTKFIWEKYRKLSPTARRMFDYFSSHREPYPLKLETFRLM
                     CGSDSTRVKKWREQVGEACEELRGSGLVEHAWVNDDLVHCKR"
     rep_origin      complement(1706..2294)
                     /direction=LEFT
                     /label=ori
                     /note="high-copy-number ColE1/pMB1/pBR322/pUC origin of
                     replication"
     primer_bind     complement(1786..1805)
                     /label=pBR322ori-F
                     /note="pBR322 origin, forward primer"
     CDS             complement(2465..3325)
                     /codon_start=1
                     /gene="bla"
                     /product="beta-lactamase"
                     /label=AmpR
                     /note="confers resistance to ampicillin, carbenicillin, and
                     related antibiotics"
                     /translation="MSIQHFRVALIPFFAAFCLPVFAHPETLVKVKDAEDQLGARVGYI
                     ELDLNSGKILESFRPEERFPMMSTFKVLLCGAVLSRIDAGQEQLGRRIHYSQNDLVEYS
                     PVTEKHLTDGMTVRELCSAAITMSDNTAANLLLTTIGGPKELTAFLHNMGDHVTRLDRW
                     EPELNEAIPNDERDTTMPVAMATTLRKLLTGELLTLASRQQLIDWMEADKVAGPLLRSA
                     LPAGWFIADKSGAGERGSRGIIAALGPDGKPSRIVVIYTTGSQATMDERNRQIAEIGAS
                     LIKHW"
     primer_bind     3088..3107
                     /label=Amp-R
                     /note="Ampicillin resistance gene, reverse primer"
     promoter        complement(3326..3430)
                     /gene="bla"
                     /label=AmpR promoter
     rep_origin      3517..4148
                     /label=oriV
                     /note="incP origin of replication"
     misc_feature    4240..4264
                     /label=LB T-DNA repeat
                     /note="left border repeat from nopaline C58 T-DNA"
     misc_feature    4505..4560
                     /label=TMV Omega
                     /note="translational enhancer from the tobacco mosaic virus
                     5'-leader sequence (Gallie et al., 1988)"
     CDS             4562..6211
                     /codon_start=1
                     /gene="luc+"
                     /product="firefly luciferase"
                     /label=luciferase
                     /note="enhanced luc+ version of the luciferase gene"
                     /translation="MEDAKNIKKGPAPFYPLEDGTAGEQLHKAMKRYALVPGTIAFTDA
                     HIEVDITYAEYFEMSVRLAEAMKRYGLNTNHRIVVCSENSLQFFMPVLGALFIGVAVAP
                     ANDIYNERELLNSMGISQPTVVFVSKKGLQKILNVQKKLPIIQKIIIMDSKTDYQGFQS
                     MYTFVTSHLPPGFNEYDFVPESFDRDKTIALIMNSSGSTGLPKGVALPHRTACVRFSHA
                     RDPIFGNQIIPDTAILSVVPFHHGFGMFTTLGYLICGFRVVLMYRFEEELFLRSLQDYK
                     IQSALLVPTLFSFFAKSTLIDKYDLSNLHEIASGGAPLSKEVGEAVAKRFHLPGIRQGY
                     GLTETTSAILITPEGDDKPGAVGKVVPFFEAKVVDLDTGKTLGVNQRGELCVRGPMIMS
                     GYVNNPEATNALIDKDGWLHSGDIAYWDEDEHFFIVDRLKSLIKYKGYQVAPAELESIL
                     LQHPNIFDAGVAGLPDDDAGELPAAVVVLEHGKTMTEKEIVDYVASQVTTAKKLRGGVV
                     FVDEVPKGLTGKLDARKIREILIKAKKGGKIAV"
     primer_bind     complement(4628..4646)
                     /label=LucNrev
                     /note="Firefly luciferase, reverse primer"
     CDS             6275..6298
                     /codon_start=1
                     /product="FLAG(R) epitope tag, followed by an enterokinase
                     cleavage site"
                     /label=FLAG
                     /translation="DYKDDDDK"
     terminator      6309..7016
                     /label=OCS terminator
                     /note="octopine synthase terminator"
ORIGIN
        1 gcaattgtct tctgcacgaa gtggtttaaa ctatcagtgt ttgacaggat atattggcgg
       61 gtaaacctaa gagaaaagag cgtttattag aataatcgga tatttaaaag ggcgtgaaaa
      121 ggtttatccg ttcgtccatt tgtatgtgca tgccaaccac agggttcccc agatcaggcg
      181 ctggctgctg aacccccagc cggaactgac cccacaaggc cctagcgttt gcaatgcacc
      241 aggtcatcat tgacccaggc gtgttccacc aggccgctgc ctcgcaactc ttcgcaggct
      301 tcgccgacct gctcgcgcca cttcttcacg cgggtggaat ccgatccgca catgaggcgg
      361 aaggtttcca gcttgagcgg gtacggctcc cggtgcgagc tgaaatagtc gaacatccgt
      421 cgggccgtcg gcgacagctt gcggtacttc tcccatatga atttcgtgta gtggtcgcca
      481 gcaaacagca cgacgatttc ctcgtcgatc aggacctggc aacgggacgt tttcttgcca
      541 cggtccagga cgcggaagcg gtgcagcagc gacaccgatt ccaggtgccc aacgcggtcg
      601 gacgtgaagc ccatcgccgt cgcctgtagg cgcgacaggc attcctcggc cttcgtgtaa
      661 taccggccat tgatcgacca gcccaggtcc tggcaaagct cgtagaacgt gaaggtgatc
      721 ggctcgccga taggggtgcg cttcgcgtac tccaacacct gctgccacac cagttcgtca
      781 tcgtcggccc gcagctcgac gccggtgtag gtgatcttca cgtccttgtt gacgtggaaa
      841 atgaccttgt tttgcagcgc ctcgcgcggg attttcttgt tgcgcgtggt gaacagggca
      901 gagcgggccg tgtcgtttgg catcgctcgc atcgtgtccg gccacggcgc aatatcgaac
      961 aaggaaagct gcatttcctt gatctgctgc ttcgtgtgtt tcagcaacgc ggcctgcttg
     1021 gcctcgctga cctgttttgc caggtcctcg ccggcggttt ttcgcttctt ggtcgtcata
     1081 gttcctcgcg tgtcgatggt catcgacttc gccaaacctg ccgcctcctg ttcaagacga
     1141 cgcgaacgct ccacggcggc cgatggcgcg ggcagggcag ggggagccag ttgcacgctg
     1201 tcgcgctcga tcttggccgt agcttgctgg accatcgagc cgacggactg gaaggtttcg
     1261 cggggcgcac gcatgacggt gcggcttgcg atggtttcgg catcctcggc ggaaaacccc
     1321 gcgtcgatca gttcttgcct gtatgccttc cggtcaaacg tccgattcat tcaccctcct
     1381 tgcgggattg ccccgactca cgccggggca atgtgccctt attcctgatt tgacccgcct
     1441 ggtgccttgg tgtccagata atccacctta tcggcaatga agtcggtccc gtagaccgtc
     1501 tggccgtcct tctcgtactt ggtattccga atcttgccct gcacgaatac cagcgacccc
     1561 ttgcccaaat acttgccgtg ggcctcggcc tgagagccaa aacacttgat gcggaagaag
     1621 tcggtgcgct cctgcttgtc gccggcatcg ttgcgccaca tctaggatct gccaggaacc
     1681 gtaaaaaggc cgcgttgctg gcgtttttcc ataggctccg cccccctgac gagcatcaca
     1741 aaaatcgacg ctcaagtcag aggtggcgaa acccgacagg actataaaga taccaggcgt
     1801 ttccccctgg aagctccctc gtgcgctctc ctgttccgac cctgccgctt accggatacc
     1861 tgtccgcctt tctcccttcg ggaagcgtgg cgctttctca tagctcacgc tgtaggtatc
     1921 tcagttcggt gtaggtcgtt cgctccaagc tgggctgtgt gcacgaaccc cccgttcagc
     1981 ccgaccgctg cgccttatcc ggtaactatc gtcttgagtc caacccggta agacacgact
     2041 tatcgccact ggcagcagcc actggtaaca ggattagcag agcgaggtat gtaggcggtg
     2101 ctacagagtt cttgaagtgg tggcctaact acggctacac tagaagaaca gtatttggta
     2161 tctgcgctct gctgaagcca gttaccttcg gaaaaagagt tggtagctct tgatccggca
     2221 aacaaaccac cgctggtagc ggtggttttt ttgtttgcaa gcagcagatt acgcgcagaa
     2281 aaaaaggatc tcaagaagat cctttgatct tttctacggg gtctgacgct cagtggaacg
     2341 aaaactcacg ttaagggatt ttggtcatga gattatcaaa aaggatcttc acctagatcc
     2401 ttttaaatta aaaatgaagt tttaaatcaa tctaaagtat atatgagtaa acttggtctg
     2461 acagttacca atgcttaatc agtgaggcac ctatctcagc gatctgtcta tttcgttcat
     2521 ccatagttgc ctgactcccc gtcgtgtaga taactacgat acgggagggc ttaccatctg
     2581 gccccagtgc tgcaatgata ccgcgagaac cacgctcacc ggctccagat ttatcagcaa
     2641 taaaccagcc agccggaagg gccgagcgca gaagtggtcc tgcaacttta tccgcctcca
     2701 tccagtctat taattgttgc cgggaagcta gagtaagtag ttcgccagtt aatagtttgc
     2761 gcaacgttgt tgccattgct acaggcatcg tggtgtcacg ctcgtcgttt ggtatggctt
     2821 cattcagctc cggttcccaa cgatcaaggc gagttacatg atcccccatg ttgtgcaaaa
     2881 aagcggttag ctccttcggt cctccgatcg ttgtcagaag taagttggcc gcagtgttat
     2941 cactcatggt tatggcagca ctgcataatt ctcttactgt catgccatcc gtaagatgct
     3001 tttctgtgac tggtgagtac tcaaccaagt cattctgaga atagtgtatg cggcgaccga
     3061 gttgctcttg cccggcgtca atacgggata ataccgcgcc acatagcaga actttaaaag
     3121 tgctcatcat tggaaaacgt tcttcggggc gaaaactctc aaggatctta ccgctgttga
     3181 gatccagttc gatgtaaccc actcgtgcac ccaactgatc ttcagcatct tttactttca
     3241 ccagcgtttc tgggtgagca aaaacaggaa ggcaaaatgc cgcaaaaaag ggaataaggg
     3301 cgacacggaa atgttgaata ctcatactct tcctttttca atattattga agcatttatc
     3361 aaggttattg tctcatgagc ggatacatat ttgaatgtat ttagaaaaat aaacaaatag
     3421 gggttccgcg cacgaattgg ccagcgctgc catttttggg gtgaggccgt tcgcggccga
     3481 ggggcgcagc ccctgggggg atgggaggcc cgcgttagcg ggccgggagg gttcgagaag
     3541 ggggggcacc ccccttcggc gtgcgcggtc acgcgcacag ggcgcagccc tggttaaaaa
     3601 caaggtttat aaatattggt ttaaaagcag gttaaaagac aggttagcgg tggccgaaaa
     3661 acgggcggaa acccttgcaa atgctggatt ttctgcctgt ggacagcccc tcaaatgtca
     3721 ataggtgcgc ccctcatctg tcagcactct gcccctcaag tgtcaaggat cgcgcccctc
     3781 atctgtcagt agtcgcgccc ctcaagtgtc aataccgcag ggcacttatc cccaggcttg
     3841 tccacatcat ctgtgggaaa ctcgcgtaaa atcaggcgtt ttcgccgatt tgcgaggctg
     3901 gccagctcca cgtcgccggc cgaaatcgag cctgcccctc atctgtcaac gccgcgccgg
     3961 gtgagtcggc ccctcaagtg tcaacgtccg cccctcatct gtcagtgagg gccaagtttt
     4021 ccgcgaggta tccacaacgc cggcggccgc ggtgtctcgc acacggcttc gacggcgttt
     4081 ctggcgcgtt tgcagggcca tagacggccg ccagcccagc ggcgagggca accagcccgg
     4141 tgagcgtcgc aaaggagatc ctgatctgac tgatgggctg cctgtatcga gtggtgattt
     4201 tgtgccgagc tgccggtcgg ggagctgttg gctggctggt ggcaggatat attgtggtgt
     4261 aaacaaattg acgcttagac aacttaataa cacattgcgg acgtttttaa tgtactgggg
     4321 tggatgcagt gggccccact ctgtgaagac aatgccgaat tcggatccgg agggaggcgt
     4381 gtcgttttag tgagggtggg agccaccagt gggagccacc agtgggagcc accactatat
     4441 aaggttttgc tattcattga aagcagtagt gactgatttg tatataatgt actgtatttt
     4501 tacaacaatt accaacaaca acaaacaaca aacaacatta caattactat ttacaattac
     4561 aatggaggac gccaaaaaca taaagaaagg cccggcgcca ttctatccgc tggaagatgg
     4621 aaccgctgga gagcaactgc ataaggctat gaagagatac gccctggttc ctggaacaat
     4681 tgcttttaca gatgcacata tcgaggtgga catcacttac gctgagtact tcgaaatgtc
     4741 cgttcggttg gcagaagcta tgaaacgata tgggctgaat acaaatcaca gaatcgtcgt
     4801 atgcagtgaa aactctcttc aattctttat gccggtgttg ggcgcgttat ttatcggagt
     4861 tgcagttgcg cccgcgaacg acatttataa tgaacgtgaa ttgctcaaca gtatgggcat
     4921 ttcgcagcct accgtggtgt tcgtttccaa aaaggggttg caaaaaattt tgaacgtgca
     4981 aaaaaagctc ccaatcatcc aaaaaattat tatcatggat tctaaaacgg attaccaggg
     5041 atttcagtcg atgtacacgt tcgtcacatc tcatctacct cccggtttta atgaatacga
     5101 ttttgtgcca gagtccttcg atagggacaa gacaattgca ctgatcatga actcctctgg
     5161 atctactggt ctgcctaaag gtgtcgctct gcctcataga actgcctgcg tgagattctc
     5221 gcatgccaga gatcctattt ttggcaatca aatcattccg gatactgcga ttttaagtgt
     5281 tgttccattc catcacggtt ttggaatgtt tactacactc ggatatttga tatgtggatt
     5341 tcgagtcgtc ttaatgtata gatttgaaga agaactgttt ctgaggagcc ttcaggatta
     5401 caagattcaa agtgcgctgc tggtgccaac cctattctcc ttcttcgcca aaagcactct
     5461 gattgacaaa tacgatttat ctaatttaca cgaaattgct tctggtggcg ctcccctctc
     5521 taaggaagtc ggggaagcgg ttgccaagag gttccatctg ccaggtatca ggcaaggata
     5581 tgggctcact gagactacat cagctattct gattacaccc gagggggatg ataaaccggg
     5641 cgcggtcggt aaagttgttc cattttttga agcgaaggtt gtggatctgg ataccgggaa
     5701 aacgctgggc gttaatcaaa gaggcgaact gtgtgtgaga ggtcctatga ttatgtccgg
     5761 ttatgtaaac aatccggaag cgaccaacgc cttgattgac aaggatggat ggctacattc
     5821 tggagacata gcttactggg acgaggacga acacttcttc atcgttgacc gcctgaagtc
     5881 tctgattaag tacaaaggct atcaggtggc tcccgctgaa ttggaatcca tcttgctcca
     5941 acaccccaac atcttcgacg caggtgtcgc aggtctgccc gacgatgacg ccggtgaact
     6001 tcccgccgcc gttgttgttt tggagcacgg aaagacgatg acggaaaaag agatcgtgga
     6061 ttacgtcgcc agtcaagtaa caaccgcgaa aaagttgcgc ggaggagttg tgtttgtgga
     6121 cgaagtaccg aaaggtctta ccggaaaact cgacgcaaga aaaatcagag agatcctcat
     6181 aaaggccaag aagggcggaa agatcgccgt gggttcggat tataaggacc atgacggaga
     6241 ctataaggac catgacctcg acgctgcagc agcggattat aaggacgatg acgataagtg
     6301 agcttgtcct gctttaatga gatatgcgag aagcctatga tcgcatgata tttgctttca
     6361 attctgttgt gcacgttgta aaaaacctga gcatgtgtag ctcagatcct taccgccggt
     6421 ttcggttcat tctaatgaat atatcacccg ttactatcgt atttttatga ataatattct
     6481 ccgttcaatt tactgattgt accctactac ttatatgtac aatattaaaa tgaaaacaat
     6541 atattgtgct gaataggttt atagcgacat ctatgataga gcgccacaat aacaaacaat
     6601 tgcgttttat tattacaaat ccaattttaa aaaaagcggc agaaccggtc aaacctaaaa
     6661 gactgattac ataaatctta ttcaaatttc aaaagtgccc caggggctag tatctacgac
     6721 acaccgagcg gcgaactaat aacgctcact gaagggaact ccggttcccc gccggcgcgc
     6781 atgggtgaga ttccttgaag ttgagtattg gccgtccgct ctaccgaaag ttacgggcac
     6841 cattcaaccc ggtccagcac ggcggccggg taaccgactt gctgccccga gaattatgca
     6901 gcattttttt ggtgtatgtg ggccccaaat gaagtgcagg tcaaaccttg acagtgacga
     6961 caaatcgttg ggcgggtcca gggcgaattt tgcgacaaca tgtcgaggct cagcaggacc
     7021 gct
//
